>Addgene plasmid #48283 | pET LIC cloning vector with BioBrick polycistronic restriction sites (9A) | addgene full sequence | sequence record 440993 | Addgene NGS Result
TTCTTGAAGACGAAAGGGCCTCGTGATACGCCTATTTTTATAGGTTAATGTCATGATAATAATGGTTTCT
TAGACGTCAGGTGGCACTTTTCGGGGAAATGTGCGCGGAACCCCTATTTGTTTATTTTTCTAAATACATT
CAAATATGTATCCGCTCATGAGACAATAACCCTGATAAATGCTTCAATAACATTGAAAAAGGAAGAGTAT
GAGTATTCAACATTTCCGTGTCGCCCTTATTCCCTTTTTTGCGGCATTTTGCCTTCCTGTTTTTGCTCAC
CCAGAAACGCTGGTGAAAGTAAAAGATGCTGAAGATCAGTTGGGTGCACGAGTGGGTTACATCGAACTGG
ATCTCAACAGCGGTAAGATCCTTGAGAGTTTTCGCCCCGAAGAACGTTTTCCAATGATGAGCACTTTTAA
AGTTCTGCTATGTGGCGCGGTATTATCCCGTGTTGACGCCGGGCAAGAGCAACTCGGTCGCCGCATACAC
TATTCTCAGAATGACTTGGTTGAGTACTCACCAGTCACAGAAAAGCATCTTACGGATGGCATGACAGTAA
GAGAATTATGCAGTGCTGCCATAACCATGAGTGATAACACTGCGGCCAACTTACTTCTGACAACGATCGG
AGGACCGAAGGAGCTAACCGCTTTTTTGCACAACATGGGGGATCATGTAACTCGCCTTGATCGTTGGGAA
CCGGAGCTGAATGAAGCCATACCAAACGACGAGCGTGACACCACGATGCCTGCAGCAATGGCAACAACGT
TGCGCAAACTATTAACTGGCGAACTACTTACTCTAGCTTCCCGGCAACAATTAATAGACTGGATGGAGGC
GGATAAAGTTGCAGGACCACTTCTGCGCTCGGCCCTTCCGGCTGGCTGGTTTATTGCTGATAAATCTGGA
GCCGGTGAGCGTGGGTCTCGCGGTATCATTGCAGCACTGGGGCCAGATGGTAAGCCCTCCCGTATCGTAG
TTATCTACACGACGGGGAGTCAGGCAACTATGGATGAACGAAATAGACAGATCGCTGAGATAGGTGCCTC
ACTGATTAAGCATTGGTAACTGTCAGACCAAGTTTACTCATATATACTTTAGATTGATTTAAAACTTCAT
TTTTAATTTAAAAGGATCTAGGTGAAGATCCTTTTTGATAATCTCATGACCAAAATCCCTTAACGTGAGT
TTTCGTTCCACTGAGCGTCAGACCCCGTAGAAAAGATCAAAGGATCTTCTTGAGATCCTTTTTTTCTGCG
CGTAATCTGCTGCTTGCAAACAAAAAAACCACCGCTACCAGCGGTGGTTTGTTTGCCGGATCAAGAGCTA
CCAACTCTTTTTCCGAAGGTAACTGGCTTCAGCAGAGCGCAGATACCAAATACTGTCCTTCTAGTGTAGC
CGTAGTTAGGCCACCACTTCAAGAACTCTGTAGCACCGCCTACATACCTCGCTCTGCTAATCCTGTTACC
AGTGGCTGCTGCCAGTGGCGATAAGTCGTGTCTTACCGGGTTGGACTCAAGACGATAGTTACCGGATAAG
GCGCAGCGGTCGGGCTGAACGGGGGGTTCGTGCACACAGCCCAGCTTGGAGCGAACGACCTACACCGAAC
TGAGATACCTACAGCGTGAGCTATGAGAAAGCGCCACGCTTCCCGAAGGGAGAAAGGCGGACAGGTATCC
GGTAAGCGGCAGGGTCGGAACAGGAGAGCGCACGAGGGAGCTTCCAGGGGGAAACGCCTGGTATCTTTAT
AGTCCTGTCGGGTTTCGCCACCTCTGACTTGAGCGTCGATTTTTGTGATGCTCGTCAGGGGGGCGGAGCC
TATGGAAAAACGCCAGCAACGCGGCCTTTTTACGGTTCCTGGCCTTTTGCTGGCCTTTTGCTCACATGTT
CTTTCCTGCGTTATCCCCTGATTCTGTGGATAACCGTATTACCGCCTTTGAGTGAGCTGATACCGCTCGC
CGCAGCCGAACGACCGAGCGCAGCGAGTCAGTGAGCGAGGAAGCGGAAGAGGCGCGCCATGCGGTATTTT
CTCCTTACGCATCTGTGCGGTATTTCACACCGCAATGGTGCACTCTCAGTACAATCTGCTCTGATGCCGC
ATAGTTAAGCCAGTATACACTCCGCTATCGCTACGTGACTGGGTCATGGCTGCGCCCCGACACCCGCCAA
CACCCGCTGACGCGCCCTGACGGGCTTGTCTGCTCCCGGCATCCGCTTACAGACAAGCTGTGACCGTCTC
CGGGAGCTGCATGTGTCAGAGGTTTTCACCGTCATCACCGAAACGCGCGAGGCAGCTGCGGTAAAGCTCA
TCAGCGTGGTCGTGAAGCGATTCACAGATGTCTGCCTGTTCATCCGCGTCCAGCTCGTTGAGTTTCTCCA
GAAGCGTTAATGTCTGGCTTCTGATAAAGCGGGCCATGTTAAGGGCGGTTTTTTCCTGTTTGGTCACTGA
TGCCTCCGTGTAAGGGGGATTTCTGTTCATGGGGGTAATGATACCGATGAAACGAGAGAGGATGCTCACG
ATACGGGTTACTGATGATGAACATGCCCGGTTACTGGAACGTTGTGAGGGTAAACAACTGGCGGTATGGA
TGCGGCGGGACCAGAGAAAAATCACTCAGGGTCAATGCCAGCGCTTCGTTAATACAGATGTAGGTGTTCC
ACAGGGTAGCCAGCAGCATCCTGCGATGCAGATCCGGAACATAATGGTGCAGGGCGCTGACTTCCGCGTT
TCCAGACTTTACGAAACACGGAAACCGAAGACCATTCATGTTGTTGCTCAGGTCGCAGACGTTTTGCAGC
AGCAGTCGCTTCACGTTCGCTCGCGTATCGGTGATTCATTCTGCTAACCAGTAAGGCAACCCCGCCAGCC
TAGCCGGGTCCTCAACGACAGGAGCACGATCATGCGCACCCGTGGCCAGGACCCAACGCTGCCCGAGATG
CGCCGCGTGCGGCTGCTGGAGATGGCGGACGCGATGGATATGTTCTGCCAAGGGTTGGTTTGCGCATTCA
CAGTTCTCCGCAAGAATTGATTGGCTCCAATTCTTGGAGTGGTGAATCCGTTAGCGAGGTGCCGCCGGCT
TCCATTCAGGTCGAGGTGGCCCGGCTCCATGCACCGCGACGCAACGCGGGGAGGCAGACAAGGTATAGGG
CGGCGCCTACAATCCATGCCAACCCGTTCCATGTGCTCGCCGAGGCGGCATAAATCGCCGTGACGATCAG
CGGTCCAATGATCGAAGTTAGGCTGGTAAGAGCCGCGAGCGATCCTTGAAGCTGTCCCTGATGGTCGTCA
TCTACCTGCCTGGACAGCATGGCCTGCAACGCGGGCATCCCGATGCCGCCGGAAGCGAGAAGAATCATAA
TGGGGAAGGCCATCCAGCCTCGCGTCGCGAACGCCAGCAAGACGTAGCCCAGCGTGTCGGCCGCCATGCC
GGCGATAATGGCCTGCTTCTCGCCGAAACGTTTGGTGGCGGGACCAGTGACGAAGGCTTGAGCGAGGGCG
TGCAAGATTCCGAATACCGCAAGCGACAGGCCGATCATCGTCGCGCTCCAGCGAAAGCGGTCCTCGCCGA
AAATGACCCAGAGCGCTGCCGGCACCTGTCCTACGAGTTGCATGATAAAGAAGACAGTCATAAGTGCGGC
GACGATAGTCATGCCCCGCGCCCACCGGAAGGAGCTGACTGGGTTGAAGGCTCTCAAGGGCATCGGTCGA
CGCTCTCCCTTATGCGACTCCTGCATTAGGAAGCAGCCCAGTAGTAGGTTGAGGCCGTTGAGCACCGCCG
CCGCAAGGAATGGTGCATGCAAGGAGATGGCGCCCAACAGTCCCCCGGCCACGGGGCCTGCCACCATACC
CACGCCGAAACAAGCGCTCATGAGCCCGAAGTGGCGAGCCCGATCTTCCCCATCGGTGATGTCGGCGATA
TAGGCGCCAGCAACCGCACCTGTGGCGCCGGTGATGCCGGCCACGATGCGTCCGGCGTAGAGGATCGAGA
TCTCGATCCCGCGAAATTAATACGACTCACTATAGGGAGACCACAACGGTTTCCCTCTAGTGCCGGCTCC
GGAGAGCTCTTTAATGCGGCCGCTTAATTAACTAGAAATAATTTTGTTTAACTTTAAGAAGGAGATATAG
ATATCCCAACTCCATAAGGATCGCGATCGCCCTGCAGGCCGGCCGGTACCACGCGTGCGCGCTGATCCGG
CTGCTAACAAAGCCCGAAAGGAAGCTGAGTTGGCTGCTGCCACCGCTGAGCAATAACTAGCATAACCCCT
TGGGGCCTCTAAACGGGTCTTGAGGGGTTTTTTGCTGAAAGGAGGAACTATATCCGGATTATCCACAGGA
CGGGTGTGGTCGCCATGATCGCGTAGTCGATAGTGGCTCCAAGTAGCGAAGCGAGCAGGACTGGGCGGCG
GCCAAAGCGGTCGGACAGTGCTCCGAGAACGGGTGCGCATAGAAATTGCATCAACGCATATAGCGCTAGC
AGCACGCCATAGTGACTGGCGATGCTGTCGGAATGGACGAAATCCCGCAAGAGGCCCGGCAGTACCGGCA
TAACCAAGCCTATGCCTACAGCATCCAGGGTGACGGTGCCGAGGATGACGATGAGCGCATTGTTAGATTT
CATACACGGTGCCTGACTGCGTTAGCAATTTAACTGTGATAAACTACCGCATTAAAGCTTATCGATGATA
AGCTGTCAAACATGAGAA
Features (pLannotate 1.2.2; 13 found; start..end, strand, type, name):
    104..208     +  promoter       AmpR promoter: bla
    209..1069    +  CDS            AmpR: β-lactamase; bla; confers resistance to ampicillin, carbenicillin, and related antibiotics
   1240..1828    +  rep_origin     ori: high-copy-number ColE1/pMB1/pBR322/pUC origin of replication
   2019..2154    -  misc_feature   bom: basis of mobility region from pBR322
   2256..2447    -  CDS            rop: Rop protein, which maintains plasmids at low copy number; rop
   2464..2844    +  CDS            YPB1_ECOLX: Protein predicted: Swiss-Prot protein existence level 4. From Escherichia coli.
   3086..3986    -  CDS            TcR (fragment): tetracycline efflux protein; tet; confers resistance to tetracycline
   4008..4026    +  promoter       T7 promoter: promoter for bacteriophage T7 RNA polymerase
   4103..4125    +  RBS            RBS: efficient ribosome binding site from bacteriophage T7 gene 10 (Olins and Rangwala, 1989)
   4200..4249    +  CDS            SET1 (fragment): solubility-enhancement tag derived from T7 phage gene 10B
   4257..4304    +  terminator     T7 terminator: transcription terminator for bacteriophage T7 RNA polymerase
   4331..4623    -  CDS            TcR (fragment): tetracycline efflux protein; tet; confers resistance to tetracycline
   4671..4699    -  promoter       tet promoter: E. coli promoter for tetracycline efflux protein gene
