>Addgene plasmid #48283 | pET LIC cloning vector with BioBrick polycistronic restriction sites (9A) | analyzer sequence | sequence record 73672
TTCTTGAAGACGAAAGGGCCTCGTGATACGCCTATTTTTATAGGTTAATGTCATGATAATAATGGTTTCT
TAGACGTCAGGTGGCACTTTTCGGGGAAATGTGCGCGGAACCCCTATTTGTTTATTTTTCTAAATACATT
CAAATATGTATCCGCTCATGAGACAATAACCCTGATAAATGCTTCAATAACATTGAAAAAGGAAGAGTAT
GAGTATTCAACATTTCCGTGTCGCCCTTATTCCCTTTTTTGCGGCATTTTGCCTTCCTGTTTTTGCTCAC
CCAGAAACGCTGGTGAAAGTAAAAGATGCTGAAGATCAGTTGGGTGCACGAGTGGGTTACATCGAACTGG
ATCTCAACAGCGGTAAGATCCTTGAGAGTTTTCGCCCCGAAGAACGTTTTCCAATGATGAGCACTTTTAA
AGTTCTGCTATGTGGCGCGGTATTATCCCGTGTTGACGCCGGGCAAGAGCAACTCGGTCGCCGCATACAC
TATTCTCAGAATGACTTGGTTGAGTACTCACCAGTCACAGAAAAGCATCTTACGGATGGCATGACAGTAA
GAGAATTATGCAGTGCTGCCATAACCATGAGTGATAACACTGCGGCCAACTTACTTCTGACAACGATCGG
AGGACCGAAGGAGCTAACCGCTTTTTTGCACAACATGGGGGATCATGTAACTCGCCTTGATCGTTGGGAA
CCGGAGCTGAATGAAGCCATACCAAACGACGAGCGTGACACCACGATGCCTGCAGCAATGGCAACAACGT
TGCGCAAACTATTAACTGGCGAACTACTTACTCTAGCTTCCCGGCAACAATTAATAGACTGGATGGAGGC
GGATAAAGTTGCAGGACCACTTCTGCGCTCGGCCCTTCCGGCTGGCTGGTTTATTGCTGATAAATCTGGA
GCCGGTGAGCGTGGGTCTCGCGGTATCATTGCAGCACTGGGGCCAGATGGTAAGCCCTCCCGTATCGTAG
TTATCTACACGACGGGGAGTCAGGCAACTATGGATGAACGAAATAGACAGATCGCTGAGATAGGTGCCTC
ACTGATTAAGCATTGGTAACTGTCAGACCAAGTTTACTCATATATACTTTAGATTGATTTAAAACTTCAT
TTTTAATTTAAAAGGATCTAGGTGAAGATCCTTTTTGATAATCTCATGACCAAAATCCCTTAACGTGAGT
TTTCGTTCCACTGAGCGTCAGACCCCGTAGAAAAGATCAAAGGATCTTCTTGAGATCCTTTTTTTCTGCG
CGTAATCTGCTGCTTGCAAACAAAAAAACCACCGCTACCAGCGGTGGTTTGTTTGCCGGATCAAGAGCTA
CCAACTCTTTTTCCGAAGGTAACTGGCTTCAGCAGAGCGCAGATACCAAATACTGTCCTTCTAGTGTAGC
CGTAGTTAGGCCACCACTTCAAGAACTCTGTAGCACCGCCTACATACCTCGCTCTGCTAATCCTGTTACC
AGTGGCTGCTGCCAGTGGCGATAAGTCGTGTCTTACCGGGTTGGACTCAAGACGATAGTTACCGGATAAG
GCGCAGCGGTCGGGCTGAACGGGGGGTTCGTGCACACAGCCCAGCTTGGAGCGAACGACCTACACCGAAC
TGAGATACCTACAGCGTGAGCTATGAGAAAGCGCCACGCTTCCCGAAGGGAGAAAGGCGGACAGGTATCC
GGTAAGCGGCAGGGTCGGAACAGGAGAGCGCACGAGGGAGCTTCCAGGGGGAAACGCCTGGTATCTTTAT
AGTCCTGTCGGGTTTCGCCACCTCTGACTTGAGCGTCGATTTTTGTGATGCTCGTCAGGGGGGCGGAGCC
TATGGAAAAACGCCAGCAACGCGGCCTTTTTACGGTTCCTGGCCTTTTGCTGGCCTTTTGCTCACATGTT
CTTTCCTGCGTTATCCCCTGATTCTGTGGATAACCGTATTACCGCCTTTGAGTGAGCTGATACCGCTCGC
CGCAGCCGAACGACCGAGCGCAGCGAGTCAGTGAGCGAGGAAGCGGAAGAGGCGCGCCATGCGGTATTTT
CTCCTTACGCATCTGTGCGGTATTTCACACCGCATATATGGTGCACTCTCAGTACAATCTGCTCTGATGC
CGCATAGTTAAGCCAGTATACACTCCGCTATCGCTACGTGACTGGGTCATGGCTGCGCCCCGACACCCGC
CAACACCCGCTGACGCGCCCTGACGGGCTTGTCTGCTCCCGGCATCCGCTTACAGACAAGCTGTGACCGT
CTCCGGGAGCTGCATGTGTCAGAGGTTTTCACCGTCATCACCGAAACGCGCGAGGCAGCTGCGGTAAAGC
TCATCAGCGTGGTCGTGAAGCGATTCACAGATGTCTGCCTGTTCATCCGCGTCCAGCTCGTTGAGTTTCT
CCAGAAGCGTTAATGTCTGGCTTCTGATAAAGCGGGCCATGTTAAGGGCGGTTTTTTCCTGTTTGGTCAC
TGATGCCTCCGTGTAAGGGGGATTTCTGTTCATGGGGGTAATGATACCGATGAAACGAGAGAGGATGCTC
ACGATACGGGTTACTGATGATGAACATGCCCGGTTACTGGAACGTTGTGAGGGTAAACAACTGGCGGTAT
GGATGCGGCGGGACCAGAGAAAAATCACTCAGGGTCAATGCCAGCGCTTCGTTAATACAGATGTAGGTGT
TCCACAGGGTAGCCAGCAGCATCCTGCGATGCAGATCCGGAACATAATGGTGCAGGGCGCTGACTTCCGC
GTTTCCAGACTTTACGAAACACGGAAACCGAAGACCATTCATGTTGTTGCTCAGGTCGCAGACGTTTTGC
AGCAGCAGTCGCTTCACGTTCGCTCGCGTATCGGTGATTCATTCTGCTAACCAGTAAGGCAACCCCGCCA
GCCTAGCCGGGTCCTCAACGACAGGAGCACGATCATGCGCACCCGTGGCCAGGACCCAACGCTGCCCGAG
ATGCGCCGCGTGCGGCTGCTGGAGATGGCGGACGCGATGGATATGTTCTGCCAAGGGTTGGTTTGCGCAT
TCACAGTTCTCCGCAAGAATTGATTGGCTCCAATTCTTGGAGTGGTGAATCCGTTAGCGAGGTGCCGCCG
GCTTCCATTCAGGTCGAGGTGGCCCGGCTCCATGCACCGCGACGCAACGCGGGGAGGCAGACAAGGTATA
GGGCGGCGCCTACAATCCATGCCAACCCGTTCCATGTGCTCGCCGAGGCGGCATAAATCGCCGTGACGAT
CAGCGGTCCAGTGATCGAAGTTAGGCTGGTAAGAGCCGCGAGCGATCCTTGAAGCTGTCCCTGATGGTCG
TCATCTACCTGCCTGGACAGCATGGCCTGCAACGCGGGCATCCCGATGCCGCCGGAAGCGAGAAGAATCA
TAATGGGGAAGGCCATCCAGCCTCGCGTCGCGAACGCCAGCAAGACGTAGCCCAGCGCGTCGGCCGCCAT
GCCGGCGATAATGGCCTGCTTCTCGCCGAAACGTTTGGTGGCGGGACCAGTGACGAAGGCTTGAGCGAGG
GCGTGCAAGATTCCGAATACCGCAAGCGACAGGCCGATCATCGTCGCGCTCCAGCGAAAGCGGTCCTCGC
CGAAAATGACCCAGAGCGCTGCCGGCACCTGTCCTACGAGTTGCATGATAAAGAAGACAGTCATAAGTGC
GGCGACGATAGTCATGCCCCGCGCCCACCGGAAGGAGCTGACTGGGTTGAAGGCTCTCAAGGGCATCGGT
CGACGCTCTCCCTTATGCGACTCCTGCATTAGGAAGCAGCCCAGTAGTAGGTTGAGGCCGTTGAGCACCG
CCGCCGCAAGGAATGGTGCATGCAAGGAGATGGCGCCCAACAGTCCCCCGGCCACGGGGCCTGCCACCAT
ACCCACGCCGAAACAAGCGCTCATGAGCCCGAAGTGGCGAGCCCGATCTTCCCCATCGGTGATGTCGGCG
ATATAGGCGCCAGCAACCGCACCTGTGGCGCCGGTGATGCCGGCCACGATGCGTCCGGCGTAGAGGATCG
AGATCTCGATCCCGCGAAATTAATACGACTCACTATAGGGAGACCACAACGGTTTCCCTCTAGTGCCGGC
TCCGGAGAGCTCTTTAATGCGGCCGCTTAATTAACTAGAAATAATTTTGTTTAACTTTAAGAAGGAGATA
TAGATATCCCAACTCCATAAGGATCGCGATCGCCCTGCAGGCCGGCCGGTACCACGCGTGCGCGCTGATC
CGGCTGCTAACAAAGCCCGAAAGGAAGCTGAGTTGGCTGCTGCCACCGCTGAGCAATAACTAGCATAACC
CCTTGGGGCCTCTAAACGGGTCTTGAGGGGTTTTTTGCTGAAAGGAGGAACTATATCCGGATTATCCACA
GGACGGGTGTGGTCGCCATGATCGCGTAGTCGATAGTGGCTCCAAGTAGCGAAGCGAGCAGGACTGGGCG
GCGGCCAAAGCGGTCGGACAGTGCTCCGAGAACGGGTGCGCATAGAAATTGCATCAACGCATATAGCGCT
AGCAGCACGCCATAGTGACTGGCGATGCTGTCGGAATGGACGAAATCCCGCAAGAGGCCCGGCAGTACCG
GCATAACCAAGCCTATGCCTACAGCATCCAGGGTGACGGTGCCGAGGATGACGATGAGCGCATTGTTAGA
TTTCATACACGGTGCCTGACTGCGTTAGCAATTTAACTGTGATAAACTACCGCATTAAAGCTTATCGATG
ATAAGCTGTCAAACATGAGAA
Features (pLannotate 1.2.2; 13 found; start..end, strand, type, name):
    104..208     +  promoter       AmpR promoter: bla
    209..1069    +  CDS            AmpR: β-lactamase; bla; confers resistance to ampicillin, carbenicillin, and related antibiotics
   1240..1828    +  rep_origin     ori: high-copy-number ColE1/pMB1/pBR322/pUC origin of replication
   2019..2157    -  misc_feature   bom: basis of mobility region from pBR322
   2259..2450    -  CDS            rop: Rop protein, which maintains plasmids at low copy number; rop
   2467..2847    +  CDS            YPB1_ECOLX: Protein predicted: Swiss-Prot protein existence level 4. From Escherichia coli.
   3089..3989    -  CDS            TcR (fragment): tetracycline efflux protein; tet; confers resistance to tetracycline
   4011..4029    +  promoter       T7 promoter: promoter for bacteriophage T7 RNA polymerase
   4106..4128    +  RBS            RBS: efficient ribosome binding site from bacteriophage T7 gene 10 (Olins and Rangwala, 1989)
   4203..4252    +  CDS            SET1 (fragment): solubility-enhancement tag derived from T7 phage gene 10B
   4260..4307    +  terminator     T7 terminator: transcription terminator for bacteriophage T7 RNA polymerase
   4334..4626    -  CDS            TcR (fragment): tetracycline efflux protein; tet; confers resistance to tetracycline
   4674..4702    -  promoter       tet promoter: E. coli promoter for tetracycline efflux protein gene
