[The description below was written by a language model from this plasmid's Addgene catalogue record and pLannotate feature annotations shown in this document.]
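Description:
pET LIC cloning vector with BioBrick polycistronic restriction sites (9A) is an empty pET-family bacterial expression backbone of about 4.7 kb, designed to receive open reading frames by ligation-independent cloning (LIC). It replicates in E. coli from a ColE1/pMB1-type origin. The pBR322-derived bom region and the rop gene are also present, and Rop keeps copy number down, which agrees with the catalogue listing of the plasmid as low copy. Selection is by ampicillin through the bla gene and its own promoter. Two tetracycline-resistance fragments and the tet promoter flank the expression region. These appear to be pBR322 remnants of a tet gene interrupted by the cassette, and tetracycline is not listed as a selectable marker.

The expression cassette consists of a T7 promoter, the strong ribosome binding site from phage T7 gene 10, a cloning region and a T7 terminator, so transcription depends on a host that supplies T7 RNA polymerase. No lac operator or lacI gene is annotated. A short match to a T7 gene 10-derived sequence just upstream of the terminator is annotated as a solubility-tag fragment, but the record describes no fusion tag, and the insert must provide its own ATG start codon.

The vector is linearised with EcoRV and treated with T4 polymerase, then annealed to PCR products carrying the matching LIC version 2 overhangs. As a series 9 vector, it has NotI, PacI, AsiSI and SbfI sites flanking the inserted reading frame. These allow BioBrick-style subcloning to combine cassettes into polycistronic constructs for co-expressing several proteins. The two sequence records differ by only a few bases and give the same annotation.
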