Addgene plasmid #48283: pET LIC cloning vector with BioBrick polycistronic restriction sites (9A)
Purpose: (Empty Backbone)
Depositing lab: Scott Gradia. Depositing organization: University of California, Berkeley.
Backbone
  Vector backbone: pET
  Backbone size (bp): 4710
  Vector type: Bacterial Expression
Growth in bacteria
  Bacterial resistance: Ampicillin, 100 μg/mL
  Growth temperature: 37°C
  Growth strain: XL1 Blue
  Copy number: Low Copy
Gene/Insert
  Gene/Insert name: None
Terms and licenses: Academic/Nonprofit Terms; Industry Terms: Not Available to Industry
Depositor comments: This plasmid is an empty vector to be used with a LIC cloning protocol. To clone into this vector, add LIC version 2 fusion tags to the 5' end of your PCR primers. Forward - 5'TTTAAGAAGGAGATATAGATC3' Reverse - 5'TTATGGAGTTGGGATCTTATTA3'In addition, ensure that your open reading frame contains an ATG start codon. Linearize the plasmid with EcoRV and gel purify. When digesting the DNA with T4 polymerase for LIC version 2, use dGTP for insert and dCTP for vector. Series 9 vectors have BioBrick restriction sites to facilitate subcloning reactions to make polycistronic expression vectors. NotI, PacI, AsiSI, and SbfI are the restriction enzyme sites that flank your open reading frame. More information on this vector can be found through http://qb3.berkeley.edu/qb3/macrolab/
How to cite: pET LIC cloning vector with BioBrick polycistronic restriction sites (9A) was a gift from Scott Gradia (Addgene plasmid # 48283 ; http://n2t.net/addgene:48283 ; RRID:Addgene_48283)
