>Addgene plasmid #48283 | pET LIC cloning vector with BioBrick polycistronic restriction sites (9A) | addgene partial sequence | sequence record 71622 | pBRrevBam 5'-GGTGATGTCGGCGATATAGG-3'
GCGCCGGTGATGCCGGCCACGATGCGTCCGGCGTAGAGGATCGAGATCTCGATCCCGCGAAATTAATACG
ACTCACTATAGGGAGACCACAACGGTTTCCCTCTAGTGCCGGCTCCGGAGAGCTCTTTAATGCGGCCGCT
TAATTAACTAGAAATAATTTTGTTTAACTTTAAGAAGGAGATATAGATATCCCAACTCCATAAGGATCGC
GATCGCCCTGCAGGCCGGCCGGTACCACGCGTGCGCGCTGATCCGGCTGCTAACAAAGCCCGAAAGGAAG
CTGAGTTGGCTGCTGCCACCGCTGAGCAATAACTAGCATAACCCCTTGGGGCCTCTAAACGGGTCTTGAG
GGGTTTTTTGCTGAAAGGAGGAACTATATCCGGATTATCCACAGGACGGGTGTGGTCGCCATGATCGCGT
AGTCGATAGTGGCTCCAAGTAGCGAAGCGAGCAGGACTGGGCGGCGGCCAAAGCGGTCGGACAGTGCTCC
GAGAACGGGTGCGCATAGAAATTGCATCAACGCATATAGCGCTAGCAGCACGCCATAGTGACTGGCGATG
CTGTCGGAATGGACGAAATCCCGCAAGAGGCCCGGCAGTACCGGCATAACCAAGCCTATGCCTACAGCAT
CCAGGGTGACGGTGCCGAGGATGACGATGAGCGCATTGTTAGATTTCATACACGGTGCCTGACTGCGTTA
GCAATTTAACTGTGATAAACTACCGCATTAAAGCTTATCGATGATAAGCTGTCAAACATGAGAATTCTTG
AAGACGAAAGGGCCTCGTGATACGCCTATTTTTATAGGTTAATGTCATGATAATAATGGTTTCTTAGACG
TCAGGTGGCACTTTTCGGGGAAATGTGCGCGGAACCCCTATTTGTTTATTTTTCTAAATACATTCAAATA
TGTATCCGCTCATGAGACAATAACCCTGATAAATGCTTCAATAACATTGAAAAAGGAAGAGTATGAGTAT
TCAACATTTCCGTGTCGCCCTTATTCCCTTTTTTGCGGCATTTTGCCTTCCTGTTTTTGCTCACCCAGAA
ACGCTGGTGAAAGTAAAAGATGCTGAAGATCAGTTGGGTGCACGAGTGGGTTACATCGAACTGGATCTCA
